Addgene plasmid #79004: Cas9-GFP_sg_mAMPKa1
Purpose: Expresses WT Cas9 and GFP, along with a sgRNA to mouse AMPK alpha 1.
Depositing lab: Reuben Shaw. Depositing organization: Salk Institute for Biological Studies. Publication: AMPK governs lineage specification through Tfeb-dependent regulation of lysosomes. Young NP, Kamireddy A, Van Nostrand JL, Eichner LJ, Shokhirev MN, Dayn Y, Shaw RJ. Genes Dev. 2016 Mar 1;30(5):535-52. doi: 10.1101/gad.274142.115. PubMed 26944679.
Backbone
  Vector backbone: pSpCas9(BB)-2A-GFP (PX458)
  Total vector size (bp): 9300
  Vector type: Mammalian Expression, CRISPR
Growth in bacteria
  Bacterial resistance: Ampicillin, 100 μg/mL
  Growth temperature: 37°C
  Growth strain: DH5alpha
  Copy number: High Copy
Gene/Insert
  Gene/Insert name: Prkaa1
  gRNA/shRNA sequence: TTATTGTCACAGGCATATGG
  Species: M. musculus (mouse)
  Entrez Gene: Prkaa1 (a.k.a. AMPKalpha1, C130083N04Rik)
  Promoter: U6
  Cloning method: Restriction Enzyme; 5′ cloning site BbsI (destroyed during cloning); 3′ cloning site BbsI (destroyed during cloning)
  Sequencing primers: 5′ GAGGGCCTATTTCCCATGATTCC
Terms and licenses: Academic/Nonprofit Terms; Industry Terms: Not Available to Industry
How to cite: Cas9-GFP_sg_mAMPKa1 was a gift from Reuben Shaw (Addgene plasmid # 79004 ; http://n2t.net/addgene:79004 ; RRID:Addgene_79004)
