[The description below was written by a language model from this plasmid's Addgene catalogue record.]
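Description:
Cas9-GFP_sg_mAMPKa1 is an all-in-one mammalian CRISPR expression plasmid built on the pSpCas9(BB)-2A-GFP (PX458) backbone, with a recorded total size of about 9.3 kb. It is propagated in E. coli as a high-copy plasmid under ampicillin selection. No mammalian drug-selection marker is listed; the GFP reporter serves as the means of identifying cells that have taken up the plasmid.

The construct-specific payload is a single guide RNA targeting mouse Prkaa1, the gene encoding the AMPK alpha 1 catalytic subunit. The guide spacer was inserted as a restriction-cloned fragment into the backbone's paired BbsI sites, which are destroyed in the process, placing it downstream of a U6 promoter, an RNA polymerase III promoter well suited to driving short, precisely initiated transcripts. The same plasmid expresses wild-type (nuclease-active) Cas9 together with GFP. As the backbone name indicates, the two are joined through a 2A self-cleaving peptide, so both proteins arise from one transcript and GFP fluorescence reports Cas9 expression. The record does not state the promoter that drives the Cas9-2A-GFP cassette, and no feature table is provided to confirm other elements.

In use, transient transfection into mouse cells delivers nuclease and guide together, producing double-strand breaks at the Prkaa1 locus whose error-prone repair can disrupt the gene. GFP-positive cells can then be enriched or sorted to isolate edited populations or clones. The associated publication concerns AMPK's role in lineage specification through Tfeb-dependent lysosomal regulation, which is consistent with the plasmid being used to generate AMPK alpha 1 loss-of-function mouse cells.
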