>Addgene plasmid #79004 | Cas9-GFP_sg_mAMPKa1 | addgene partial sequence | sequence record 150643 | hU6-F 5'-GAGGGCCTATTTCCCATGATT-3'
GCTGTTAGAGAGATAATTGGAATTAATTTGACTGTAAACACAAAGATATTAGTACAAAATACGTGACGTA
GAAAGTAATAATTTCTTGGGTAGTTTGCAGTTTTAAAATTATGTTTTAAAATGGACTATCATATGCTTAC
CGTAACTTGAAAGTATTTCGATTTCTTGGCTTTATATATCTTGTGGAAAGGACGAAACACCGTTATTGTC
ACAGGCATATGGGTTTTAGAGCTAGAAATAGCAAGTTAAAATAAGGCTAGTCCGTTATCAACTTGAAAAA
GTGGCACCGAGTCGGTGCTTTTTTGTTTTAGAGCTAGAAATAGCAAGTTAAAATAAGGCTAGTCCGTTTT
TAGCGCGTGCGCCAATTCTGCAGACAAATGGCTCTAGAGGTACCCGTTACATAACTTACGGTAAATGGCC
CGCCTGGCTGACCGCCCAACGACCCCCGCCCATTGACGTCAATAGTAACGCCAATAGGGACTTTCCATTG
ACGTCAATGGGTGGAGTATTTACGGTAAACTGCCCACTTGGCAGTACATCAAGTGTATCATATGCCAAGT
ACGCCCCCTATTGACGTCAATGACGGTAAATGGCCCGCCTGGCATTGTGCCCAGTACATGACCTTATGGG
ACTTTCCTACTTGGCAGTACATCTACGTATTAGTCATCGCTATTACCATGGTCGAGGTGAGCCCCACGTT
CTGCTTCACTCTCCCCATCTCCCCCCCCTCCCCACCCCCAATTTTGTATTTATT
