>Addgene plasmid #79004 | Cas9-GFP_sg_mAMPKa1 | addgene partial sequence | sequence record 150644 | EGFP-N 5'-CGTCGCCGTCCAGCTCGACCAG-3'
CCTTGCTCACTGGGCCAGGATTCTCCTCGACGTCACCGCATGTTAGCAGACTTCCTCTGCCCTCTCCACT
GCCGAATTCCTTTTTCTTTTTTGCCTGGCCGGCCTTTTTCGTGGCCGCCGGCCTTTTGTCGCCTCCCAGC
TGAGACAGGTCGATCCGTGTCTCGTACAGGCCGGTGATGCTCTGGTGGATCAGGGTGGCGTCCAGCACCT
CTTTGGTGCTGGTGTACCTCTTCCGGTCGATGGTGGTGTCAAAGTACTTGAAGGCGGCAGGGGCTCCCAG
ATTGGTCAGGGTAAACAGGTGGATGATATTCTCGGCCTGCTCTCTGATGGGCTTATCCCGGTGCTTGTTG
TAGGCGGACAGCACTTTGTCCAGATTAGCGTCGGCCAGGATCACTCTCTTGGAGAACTCGCTGATCTGCT
CGATGATCTCGTCCAGGTAGTGCTTGTGCTGTTCCACAAACAGCTGTTTCTGCTCATTATCCTCGGGGGA
GCCCTTCAGCTTCTCATAGTGGCTGGCCAGGTACAGGAAGTTCACATATTTGGAGGGCAGGGCCAGTTCG
TTTCCCTTCTGCAGTTCGCCGGCAGAGGCCAGCATTCTCTTCCGGCCGTTTTCCAGCTCGAACAGGGAGT
ACTTAGGCAGCTTGATGATCAGGTCCTTTTTCACTTCTTTGTAGCCCTTGGCTTCCAGAAAGTCGATGGG
ATTCTTCTCGAAGCTGCTTCTTTCCATGATGGTGATCCCCAGCAGCTCTTTCACACTCTTCAGTTTCTTG
GACTTGCCCTTTTCCACTTTGGCCACCACCAGCACAGAATAGGCCACGGTGG
